Addgene plasmid #119052: pCCLc-MND-A0201-Mart1-SABR
Purpose: 3rd gen transfer vector. HLA-A0201 linked to b2-microglobulin and CD28-CD3z signaling domain. Contains the Mart1 epitope "ELAGIGILTV" cloned via BsmBI
Depositing lab: David Baltimore. Depositing organization: California Institute of Technology. Publication: T cell antigen discovery via signaling and antigen-presenting bifunctional receptors. Joglekar AV, Leonard MT, Jeppson JD, Swift M, Li G, Wong S, Peng S, Zaretsky JM, Heath JR, Ribas A, Bethune MT, Baltimore D. Nat Methods. 2019 Feb;16(2):191-198. doi: 10.1038/s41592-018-0304-8. Epub 2019 Jan 28. PubMed 30700902.
Backbone
  Vector backbone: pCCLc-MND
  Backbone manufacturer: Donald B. Kohn's laboratory at UCLA
  Backbone size w/o insert (bp): 6600
  Total vector size (bp): 9000
  Vector type: Mammalian Expression, Lentiviral
  Selectable markers: surface myc-tag
Growth in bacteria
  Bacterial resistance: Ampicillin, 100 μg/mL
  Growth temperature: 37°C
  Growth strain: NEB Stable
  Copy number: High Copy
Gene/Insert
  Gene/Insert name: A0201-Mart1-SABR
  Promoter: MND
  Cloning method: Unknown
  Sequencing primers: 5′ GCTCCCCGAGCTCAATAAAAG; 3′ TGGCTAAGATCTACAGCTGCCTT
Terms and licenses: Academic/Nonprofit Terms; Industry Terms: Not Available to Industry
How to cite: pCCLc-MND-A0201-Mart1-SABR was a gift from David Baltimore (Addgene plasmid # 119052 ; http://n2t.net/addgene:119052 ; RRID:Addgene_119052)
