[The description below was written by a language model from this plasmid's Addgene catalogue record and pLannotate feature annotations shown in this document.]
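Description:
pCCLc-MND-A0201-Mart1-SABR is a third-generation, self-inactivating HIV-1 lentiviral transfer vector of about 9 kb, built on the pCCLc-MND backbone for mammalian expression. In bacteria it is maintained through a high-copy ColE1/pUC origin and selected with ampicillin via the bla gene. An f1 origin, an SV40 origin and remnants of pBluescript-type lac and T3/T7 elements are also present. The viral genome is transcribed from a CMV enhancer/promoter fused to a truncated 5' LTR, which makes packaging Tat-independent. It carries the Ψ packaging signal with a gag fragment, the RRE for Rev-dependent nuclear export, the cPPT/CTS and a ΔU3 3' LTR followed by an SV40 polyadenylation signal.

The internal promoter is MND, a modified murine retroviral LTR-derived promoter, which is why the annotation detects Moloney murine leukemia virus LTR and env fragments upstream of the insert. It drives a signaling and antigen-presenting bifunctional receptor (SABR). This single-chain fusion begins with a region matching the human growth hormone leader, presumably serving as the signal peptide. It continues with the Mart1 epitope, which was inserted via BsmBI, then β2-microglobulin and HLA-A*02:01, and ends in CD28 and CD3ζ intracellular signaling domains. Recognition of the presented peptide-MHC by a cognate T cell receptor is thereby converted into a signal within the presenting cell, the basis of its use in T cell antigen discovery. The record lists a surface myc tag as the selectable marker, although the feature table does not annotate it. A fragment matching Ngfr lies downstream of the receptor, and the record does not explain it.
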