Features (pLannotate 1.2.2; 33 found; start..end, strand, type, name):
     54..72      +  promoter       T3 promoter: promoter for bacteriophage T3 RNA polymerase
    173..552     +  enhancer       CMV enhancer: human cytomegalovirus immediate early enhancer
    553..756     +  promoter       CMV promoter: human cytomegalovirus (CMV) immediate early promoter
    771..951     +  LTR            5' LTR (truncated): truncated 5' long terminal repeat (LTR) from HIV-1
    998..1123    +  misc_feature   HIV-1 Ψ: packaging signal of human immunodeficiency virus type 1
   1107..1470    +  CDS            HIV-1 gag (fragment): gag protein from human immunodeficiency virus 1; gag
   1616..1849    +  misc_feature   RRE: The Rev response element (RRE) of HIV-1 allows for Rev-dependent mRNA export from the nucleus to the cytoplasm.
   2226..2326    +  CDS            Rev (fragment): human immunodeficiency virus 1 (HIV-1) Rev protein; rev; enhances nuclear export of unspliced and incompletely spliced viral mRNAs
   2327..2345    -  misc_feature   MCS (fragment): pBluescript multiple cloning site
   2375..2492    +  misc_feature   cPPT/CTS: central polypurine tract and central termination sequence of HIV-1
   2540..2640    +  CDS            env (fragment): murine leukemia virus gPr80 envelope polyprotein precursor; env; proteolytically cleaved into gp70SU and p15TM subunits
   2682..2716    +  LTR            3' LTR (ΔU3) (fragment): self-inactivating 3' long terminal repeat (LTR) from Moloney murine leukemia virus
   2745..3068    +  LTR            LTR (fragment): long terminal repeat from Moloney murine leukemia virus
   3095..3172    +  CDS            GH1 (fragment): SOMA_HUMAN - Experimental evidence at protein level: Swiss-Prot protein existence level 1. Plays an important role in growth control. Its major role in stimulating body growth is to stimulate the liver and other tissues to secrete IGF-1. It stimulates both the differentiation and proliferation of myoblasts. It also stimulates amino acid uptake and protein synthesis in muscle and other tissues. From Homo sapiens (Human).
   3245..3544    +  CDS            B2M (fragment) (sequence partly withheld): B2MG_HUMAN - Experimental evidence at protein level: Swiss-Prot protein existence level 1. Component of the class I major histocompatibility complex (MHC). Involved in the presentation of peptide antigens to the immune system. Exogenously applied M.tuberculosis EsxA or EsxA-EsxB (or EsxA expressed in host) binds B2M and decreases its export to the cell surface (total protein levels do not change), probably leading to defects in class I antigen presentation (PubMed:25356553). From Homo sapiens (Human).
   3608..4645    +  CDS            HLA-A (fragment): HLAA_HUMAN - Also known as HLAA. Experimental evidence at protein level: Swiss-Prot protein existence level 1. Allele A*74:01: Presents immunodominant HIV-1 epitopes derived from gag-pol (GQMVHQAISPR, QIYPGIKVR) and rev (RQIHSISER), carrying an aliphatic residue at position 2 and Arg anchor residue at the C-terminus. May contribute to viral load control in chronic HIV-1 infection. From Homo sapiens (Human).
   4643..4768    +  CDS            CD28 (fragment): CD28_HUMAN - Experimental evidence at protein level: Swiss-Prot protein existence level 1. Involved in T-cell activation, the induction of cell proliferation and cytokine production and promotion of T-cell survival. Enhances the production of IL4 and IL10 in T-cells in conjunction with TCR/CD3 ligation and CD40L costimulation (PubMed:8617933). Isoform 3 enhances CD40L-mediated activation of NF-kappa-B and kinases MAPK8 and PAK2 in T-cells (PubMed:15067037). From Homo sapiens (Human).
   4754..5101    +  CDS            CD247 (fragment): CD3Z_HUMAN - Also known as CD3Z, T3Z, TCRZ. Experimental evidence at protein level: Swiss-Prot protein existence level 1. Part of the TCR-CD3 complex present on T-lymphocyte cell surface that plays an essential role in adaptive immune response. When antigen presenting cells (APCs) activate T-cell receptor (TCR), TCR- mediated signals are transmitted across the cell membrane by the CD3 chains CD3D, CD3E, CD3G and CD3Z. All CD3 chains contain immunoreceptor tyrosine-based activation motifs (ITAMs) in their cytoplasmic domain. Upon TCR engagement, these motifs become phosphorylated by Src family
   5312..5566    +  CDS            Ngfr (fragment): TNR16_RAT - Also known as Tnfrsf16. Experimental evidence at protein level: Swiss-Prot protein existence level 1. Low affinity receptor which can bind to NGF, BDNF, NTF3, and NTF4 (PubMed:3027580, PubMed:15131306, PubMed:18596692). Forms a heterodimeric receptor with SORCS2 that binds the precursor forms of NGF, BDNF and NTF3 with high affinity, and has much lower affinity for mature NGF and BDNF (PubMed:24908487, PubMed:22155786). In response to proNGF binding, the heterodimeric receptor with SORCS2 activates a signaling cascade that leads to decreased Rac activity, reorganization of the acti
   5624..5692    +  CDS            nef (fragment): NEF_HV1Z2 - Experimental evidence at protein level: Swiss-Prot protein existence level 1. Extracellular Nef protein targets CD4(+) T-lymphocytes for apoptosis by interacting with CXCR4 surface receptors. From Human immunodeficiency virus type 1 group M subtype D (isolate Z2/CDC-Z34) (HIV-1).
   5694..5927    +  LTR            3' LTR (ΔU3): self-inactivating 3' long terminal repeat (LTR) from HIV-1
   5999..6120    +  polyA_signal   SV40 poly(A) signal: SV40 polyadenylation signal
   6160..6295    +  rep_origin     SV40 ori: SV40 origin of replication
   6316..6334    -  promoter       T7 promoter: promoter for bacteriophage T7 RNA polymerase
   6342..6497    +  CDS            lacZα (fragment): LacZα fragment of β-galactosidase; lacZ fragment
   6502..6930    +  rep_origin     f1 ori (sequence partly withheld): f1 bacteriophage origin of replication; arrow indicates direction of (+) strand synthesis
   6983..7087    +  promoter       AmpR promoter: bla
   7088..7948    +  CDS            AmpR: β-lactamase; bla; confers resistance to ampicillin, carbenicillin, and related antibiotics
   8119..8707    +  rep_origin     ori: high-copy-number ColE1/pMB1/pBR322/pUC origin of replication
   8890..8982    +  CDS            lacI (fragment): lac repressor; lacI; The lac repressor binds to the lac operator to inhibit transcription in E. coli. This inhibition can be relieved by adding lactose or isopropyl-β-D-thiogalactopyranoside (IPTG).
   8995..9016    +  protein_bind   CAP binding site: CAP binding activates transcription in the presence of cAMP. E. coli catabolite activator protein
   9031..9061    +  promoter       lac promoter: promoter for the E. coli lac operon
   9069..9       +  protein_bind   lac operator (across the origin): The lac repressor binds to the lac operator to inhibit transcription in E. coli. This inhibition can be relieved by adding lactose or isopropyl-β-D-thiogalactopyranoside (IPTG). lac repressor encoded by lacI
>Addgene plasmid #119052 | pCCLc-MND-A0201-Mart1-SABR | addgene full sequence | sequence record 233784 | Addgene NGS Result
GGATAACAATTTCACACAGGAAACAGCTATGACCATGATTACGCCAAGCGCGCAATTAACCCTCACTAAA
GGGAACAAAAGCTGGAGCTGCAAGCTTGGCCATTGCATACGTTGTATCCATATCATAATATGTACATTTA
TATTGGCTCATGTCCAACATTACCGCCATGTTGACATTGATTATTGACTAGTTATTAATAGTAATCAATT
ACGGGGTCATTAGTTCATAGCCCATATATGGAGTTCCGCGTTACATAACTTACGGTAAATGGCCCGCCTG
GCTGACCGCCCAACGACCCCCGCCCATTGACGTCAATAATGACGTATGTTCCCATAGTAACGCCAATAGG
GACTTTCCATTGACGTCAATGGGTGGAGTATTTACGGTAAACTGCCCACTTGGCAGTACATCAAGTGTAT
CATATGCCAAGTACGCCCCCTATTGACGTCAATGACGGTAAATGGCCCGCCTGGCATTATGCCCAGTACA
TGACCTTATGGGACTTTCCTACTTGGCAGTACATCTACGTATTAGTCATCGCTATTACCATGGTGATGCG
GTTTTGGCAGTACATCAATGGGCGTGGATAGCGGTTTGACTCACGGGGATTTCCAAGTCTCCACCCCATT
GACGTCAATGGGAGTTTGTTTTGGCACCAAAATCAACGGGACTTTCCAAAATGTCGTAACAACTCCGCCC
CATTGACGCAAATGGGCGGTAGGCGTGTACGGTGGGAGGTCTATATAAGCAGAGCTCGTTTAGTGAACCG
GGGTCTCTCTGGTTAGACCAGATCTGAGCCTGGGAGCTCTCTGGCTAACTAGGGAACCCACTGCTTAAGC
CTCAATAAAGCTTGCCTTGAGTGCTTCAAGTAGTGTGTGCCCGTCTGTTGTGTGACTCTGGTAACTAGAG
ATCCCTCAGACCCTTTTAGTCAGTGTGGAAAATCTCTAGCAGTGGCGCCCGAACAGGGACTTGAAAGCGA
AAGGGAAACCAGAGGAGCTCTCTCGACGCAGGACTCGGCTTGCTGAAGCGCGCACGGCAAGAGGCGAGGG
GCGGCGACTGGTGAGTACGCCAAAAATTTTGACTAGCGGAGGCTAGAAGGAGAGAGATGGGTGCGAGAGC
GTCAGTATTAAGCGGGGGAGAATTAGATCGCGATGGGAAAAAATTCGGTTAAGGCCAGGGGGAAAGAAAA
AATATAAATTAAAACATATAGTATGGGCAAGCAGGGAGCTAGAACGATTCGCAGTTAATCCTGGCCTGTT
AGAAACATCAGAAGGCTGTAGACAAATACTGGGACAGCTACAACCATCCCTTCAGACAGGATCAGAAGAA
CTTAGATCATTATATAATACAGTAGCAACCCTCTATTGTGTGCATCAAAGGATAGAGATAAAAGACACCA
AGGAAGCTTTAGACAAGATAGAGGAAGAGCAAAACAAAAGTAAGACCACCGCACAGCAAGCGGCCGCTGA
TCTTCAGACCTGGAGGAGGAGATATGAGGGACAATTGGAGAAGTGAATTATATAAATATAAAGTAGTAAA
AATTGAACCATTAGGAGTAGCACCCACCAAGGCAAAGAGAAGAGTGGTGCAGAGAGAAAAAAGAGCAGTG
GGAATAGGAGCTTTGTTCCTTGGGTTCTTGGGAGCAGCAGGAAGCACTATGGGCGCAGCGTCAATGACGC
TGACGGTACAGGCCAGACAATTATTGTCTGGTATAGTGCAGCAGCAGAACAATTTGCTGAGGGCTATTGA
GGCGCAACAGCATCTGTTGCAACTCACAGTCTGGGGCATCAAGCAGCTCCAGGCAAGAATCCTGGCTGTG
GAAAGATACCTAAAGGATCAACAGCTCCTGGGGATTTGGGGTTGCTCTGGAAAACTCATTTGCACCACTG
CTGTGCCTTGGAATGCTAGTTGGAGTAATAAATCTCTGGAACAGATTTGGAATCACACGACCTGGATGGA
GTGGGACAGAGAAATTAACAATTACACAAGCTTAATACACTCCTTAATTGAAGAATCGCAAAACCAGCAA
GAAAAGAATGAACAAGAATTATTGGAATTAGATAAATGGGCAAGTTTGTGGAATTGGTTTAACATAACAA
ATTGGCTGTGGTATATAAAATTATTCATAATGATAGTAGGAGGCTTGGTAGGTTTAAGAATAGTTTTTGC
TGTACTTTCTATAGTGAATAGAGTTAGGCAGGGATATTCACCATTATCGTTTCAGACCCACCTCCCAACC
CCGAGGGGACCCGACAGGCCCGAAGGAATAGAAGAAGAAGGTGGAGAGAGAGACAGAGACAGATCCATTC
GATTAGTGAACGGATCTCGACGGTATCGATAAGCTAATTCACAAATGGCAGTATTCATCCACAATTTTAA
AAGAAAAGGGGGGATTGGGGGGTACAGTGCAGGGGAAAGAATAGTAGACATAATAGCAACAGACATACAA
ACTAAAGAATTACAAAAACAAATTACAAAAATTCAAAATTTTCGGGTTTATTACAGGGACAGCAGAGATC
CAGTTTGGGAATTAGCTTGATCGATTAGTCCAATTTGTTAAAGACAGGATATCAGTGGTCCAGGCTCTAG
TTTTGACTCAACAATATCACCAGCTGAAGCCTATAGAGTACGAGCCATAGATAGAATAAAAGATTTTATT
TAGTCTCCAGAAAAAGGGGGGAATGAAAGACCCCACCTGTAGGTTTGGCAAGCTAGGATCAAGGTTAGGA
ACAGAGAGACAGCAGAATATGGGCCAAACAGGATATCTGTGGTAAGCAGTTCCTGCCCCGGCTCAGGGCC
AAGAACAGTTGGAACAGCAGAATATGGGCCAAACAGGATATCTGTGGTAAGCAGTTCCTGCCCCGGCTCA
GGGCCAAGAACAGATGGTCCCCAGATGCGGTCCCGCCCTCAGCAGTTTCTAGAGAACCATCAGATGTTTC
CAGGGTGCCCCAAGGACCTGAAATGACCCTGTGCCTTATTTGAACTAACCAATCAGTTCGCTTCTCGCTT
CTGTTCGCGCGCTTCTGCTCCCCGAGCTCAATAAAAGAGCCCACAACCCCTCACTCGGCGCGATCTAGAT
CTCGAATCGAATTCATGGCGACGGGTTCAAGAACTTCCCTACTTCTTGCATTTGGCCTGCTTTGTTTGCC
GTGGTTACAGGAGGGCTCGGCAGAGCTGGCCGGCATCGGCATCCTGACCGTGGGATGCGGAGGGTCCGGC
GGGGGAGGTAGCGGTGGTGGAGGAAGC
[297 nt withheld, positions 3248-3544]
GGAGGTGGTGGCAGCGGTGGAGGGGGCTCCGGCGGTGGGGGATCCGGCGGCGGCGGAAGCGGCTCTCACT
CCATGAGGTATTTCTTCACATCCGTGTCCCGGCCCGGCCGTGGGGAGCCCCGCTTCATCGCAGTGGGCTA
CGTGGACGACACGCAGTTCGTGCGGTTCGACAGCGACGCCGCGAGCCAGAGGATGGAGCCGCGGGCGCCG
TGGATAGAGCAGGAGGGTCCGGAGTATTGGGACGGGGAGACACGGAAAGTGAAGGCCCACTCACAGACTC
ACCGAGTGGACCTGGGGACCCTGCGCGGCTGCTACAACCAGAGCGAGGCCGGTTCTCACACCGTCCAGAG
GATGTATGGCTGCGACGTGGGGTCGGACTGGCGCTTCCTCCGCGGGTACCACCAGTACGCCTACGACGGC
AAGGATTACATCGCCCTGAAAGAGGACCTGCGCTCTTGGACCGCGGCGGACATGGCAGCTCAGACCACCA
AGCACAAGTGGGAGGCGGCCCATGTGGCGGAGCAGTTGAGAGCCTACCTGGAGGGCACGTGCGTGGAGTG
GCTCCGCAGATACCTGGAGAACGGGAAAGAAACACTGCAGCGCACGGACGCCCCCAAAACGCATATGACT
CACCACGCTGTCTCTGACCATGAAGCCACCCTGAGGTGCTGGGCCCTGAGCTTCTACCCTGCGGAGATCA
CACTGACCTGGCAGCGGGATGGGGAGGACCAGACCCAGGACACGGAGCTCGTGGAGACCAGGCCTGCAGG
GGATGGAACCTTCCAGAAGTGGGCGGCTGTGGTGGTGCCTTCTGGACAGGAGCAGAGATACACCTGCCAT
GTGCAGCATGAGGGTTTGCCCAAGCCCCTCACCCTGAGATGGGAGCCGTCTTCCCAGCCCACCATCCCCA
TCGTGGGCATCATTGCTGGCCTGGTTCTCTTTGGAGCTGTGATCACTGGAGCTGTGGTCGCTGCTGTGAT
GTGGAGGAGGAAGAGCTCAGGTGGGGAAGGGGTGAAGGATAGAAAAGGAGGGAGTTACACTCAGGCTGCA
AGCAGTGACAGTGCCCAGGGCTCTGATGTGTCTCTCACAGCTTGTAAAGTGCGGAGCAAGAGGTCTCGCG
GTGGGCATTCCGACTACATGAACATGACCCCTAGAAGGCCTGGCCCAACCAGAAAGCACTACCAGCCATA
CGCCCCTCCCAGAGATTTCGCCGCTTATCGAAGCGTGAAGTTCTCCCGAAGCGCAGATGCCCCAGCCTAT
CAGCAGGGACAGAATCAGCTGTACAACGAGCTGAACCTGGGAAGACGGGAGGAATACGATGTGCTGGACA
AAAGGCGGGGCAGAGATCCTGAGATGGGCGGCAAACCAAGACGGAAGAACCCCCAGGAAGGTCTGTATAA
TGAGCTGCAGAAAGACAAGATGGCTGAGGCCTACTCAGAAATCGGGATGAAGGGCGAAAGAAGGAGAGGA
AAAGGCCACGACGGACTGTACCAGGGGCTGAGTACAGCAACAAAAGACACCTATGACGCTCTGCACATGC
AGGCTCTGCCACCAAGAAGGGCAAAACGTTCGGGTTCGGGTGCGCCAGTAAAGCAGACATTAAACTTTGA
TTTGCTGAAACTTGCAGGTGATGTAGAGTCAAATCCAGGTCCAGGGGCAGGTGCCACCGGCCGCGCCATG
GACGGGCCGCGCCTGCTGCTGTTGCTGCTTCTGGGGGTGTCCCTTGGAGGTGCCAAGGAGCAGAAGCTGA
TCAGCGAGGAGGACCTGGAGATCCCTGGCCGTTGGATTACACGGTCCACACCCCCAGAGGGCTCGGACAG
CACAGCCCCCAGCACCCAGGAGCCTGAGGCACCTCCAGAACAAGACCTCATAGCCAGCACGGTGGCAGGT
GTGGTGACCACAGTGATGGGCAGCTCCCAGCCCGTGGTGACCCGAGGCACCACCGACAACCTCATCCCTG
TCTATTGCTCCATCCTGGCTGCTGTGGTTGTGGGTCTTGTGGCCTACATAGCCTTCAAGAGGTGAGAATT
CGTTAACCTCGAGGGATCCCCCGGGGTCGACTGATCAAATTCGAGCTCGGTACCTTTAAGACCAATGACT
TACAAGGCAGCTGTAGATCTTAGCCACTTTTTAAAAGAAAAGGGGGGACTGGAAGGGCTAATTCACTCCC
AACGAAGACAAGATCTGCTTTTTGCTTGTACTGGGTCTCTCTGGTTAGACCAGATCTGAGCCTGGGAGCT
CTCTGGCTAACTAGGGAACCCACTGCTTAAGCCTCAATAAAGCTTGCCTTGAGTGCTTCAAGTAGTGTGT
GCCCGTCTGTTGTGTGACTCTGGTAACTAGAGATCCCTCAGACCCTTTTAGTCAGTGTGGAAAATCTCTA
GCAGTAGTAGTTCATGTCATCTTATTATTCAGTATTTATAACTTGCAAAGAAATGAATATCAGAGAGTGA
GAGGAACTTGTTTATTGCAGCTTATAATGGTTACAAATAAAGCAATAGCATCACAAATTTCACAAATAAA
GCATTTTTTTCACTGCATTCTAGTTGTGGTTTGTCCAAACTCATCAATGTATCTTATCATGTCTGGCTCT
AGCTATCCCGCCCCTAACTCCGCCCATCCCGCCCCTAACTCCGCCCAGTTCCGCCCATTCTCCGCCCCAT
GGCTGACTAATTTTTTTTATTTATGCAGAGGCCGAGGCCGCCTCGGCCTCTGAGCTATTCCAGAAGTAGT
GAGGAGGCTTTTTTGGAGGCCTAGGGACGTACCCAATTCGCCCTATAGTGAGTCGTATTACGCGCGCTCA
CTGGCCGTCGTTTTACAACGTCGTGACTGGGAAAACCCTGGCGTTACCCAACTTAATCGCCTTGCAGCAC
ATCCCCCTTTCGCCAGCTGGCGTAATAGCGAAGAGGCCCGCACCGATCGCCCTTCCCAACAGTTGCGCAG
CCTGAATGGCGAATGGG
[124 nt withheld, positions 6502-6625]
C
[91 nt withheld, positions 6627-6717]
A
[49 nt withheld, positions 6719-6767]
CCTTTGACGTTGGAGTCCACGTTCTTT
[37 nt withheld, positions 6795-6831]
ACCCTATCTCGGTCTATTCTTTTGATTTATAAGGGATTTTGCCGATTTCGGCCTATTGGTTAAAAAATGA
GCTGATTTAACAAAAATTTAACGCGAATTTTAACAAAATATTAACGCTTACAATTTAGGTGGCACTTTTC
GGGGAAATGTGCGCGGAACCCCTATTTGTTTATTTTTCTAAATACATTCAAATATGTATCCGCTCATGAG
ACAATAACCCTGATAAATGCTTCAATAATATTGAAAAAGGAAGAGTATGAGTATTCAACATTTCCGTGTC
GCCCTTATTCCCTTTTTTGCGGCATTTTGCCTTCCTGTTTTTGCTCACCCAGAAACGCTGGTGAAAGTAA
AAGATGCTGAAGATCAGTTGGGTGCACGAGTGGGTTACATCGAACTGGATCTCAACAGCGGTAAGATCCT
TGAGAGTTTTCGCCCCGAAGAACGTTTTCCAATGATGAGCACTTTTAAAGTTCTGCTATGTGGCGCGGTA
TTATCCCGTATTGACGCCGGGCAAGAGCAACTCGGTCGCCGCATACACTATTCTCAGAATGACTTGGTTG
AGTACTCACCAGTCACAGAAAAGCATCTTACGGATGGCATGACAGTAAGAGAATTATGCAGTGCTGCCAT
AACCATGAGTGATAACACTGCGGCCAACTTACTTCTGACAACGATCGGAGGACCGAAGGAGCTAACCGCT
TTTTTGCACAACATGGGGGATCATGTAACTCGCCTTGATCGTTGGGAACCGGAGCTGAATGAAGCCATAC
CAAACGACGAGCGTGACACCACGATGCCTGTAGCAATGGCAACAACGTTGCGCAAACTATTAACTGGCGA
ACTACTTACTCTAGCTTCCCGGCAACAATTAATAGACTGGATGGAGGCGGATAAAGTTGCAGGACCACTT
CTGCGCTCGGCCCTTCCGGCTGGCTGGTTTATTGCTGATAAATCTGGAGCCGGTGAGCGTGGGTCTCGCG
GTATCATTGCAGCACTGGGGCCAGATGGTAAGCCCTCCCGTATCGTAGTTATCTACACGACGGGGAGTCA
GGCAACTATGGATGAACGAAATAGACAGATCGCTGAGATAGGTGCCTCACTGATTAAGCATTGGTAACTG
TCAGACCAAGTTTACTCATATATACTTTAGATTGATTTAAAACTTCATTTTTAATTTAAAAGGATCTAGG
TGAAGATCCTTTTTGATAATCTCATGACCAAAATCCCTTAACGTGAGTTTTCGTTCCACTGAGCGTCAGA
CCCCGTAGAAAAGATCAAAGGATCTTCTTGAGATCCTTTTTTTCTGCGCGTAATCTGCTGCTTGCAAACA
AAAAAACCACCGCTACCAGCGGTGGTTTGTTTGCCGGATCAAGAGCTACCAACTCTTTTTCCGAAGGTAA
CTGGCTTCAGCAGAGCGCAGATACCAAATACTGTTCTTCTAGTGTAGCCGTAGTTAGGCCACCACTTCAA
GAACTCTGTAGCACCGCCTACATACCTCGCTCTGCTAATCCTGTTACCAGTGGCTGCTGCCAGTGGCGAT
AAGTCGTGTCTTACCGGGTTGGACTCAAGACGATAGTTACCGGATAAGGCGCAGCGGTCGGGCTGAACGG
GGGGTTCGTGCACACAGCCCAGCTTGGAGCGAACGACCTACACCGAACTGAGATACCTACAGCGTGAGCT
ATGAGAAAGCGCCACGCTTCCCGAAGGGAGAAAGGCGGACAGGTATCCGGTAAGCGGCAGGGTCGGAACA
GGAGAGCGCACGAGGGAGCTTCCAGGGGGAAACGCCTGGTATCTTTATAGTCCTGTCGGGTTTCGCCACC
TCTGACTTGAGCGTCGATTTTTGTGATGCTCGTCAGGGGGGCGGAGCCTATGGAAAAACGCCAGCAACGC
GGCCTTTTTACGGTTCCTGGCCTTTTGCTGGCCTTTTGCTCACATCTTCTTTCCTGCGTTATCCCCTGAT
TCTGTGGATAACCGTATTACCGCCTTTGAGTGAGCTGATACCGCTCGCCGCAGCCGAACGACCGAGCGCA
GCGAGTCAGTGAGCGAGGAAGCGGAAGAGCGCCCAATACGCAAACCGCCTCTCCCCGCGCGTTGGCCGAT
TCATTAATGCAGCTGGCACGACAGGTTTCCCGACTGGAAAGCGGGCAGTGAGCGCAACGCAATTAATGTG
AGTTAGCTCACTCATTAGGCACCCCAGGCTTTACACTTTATGCTTCCGGCTCGTATGTTGTGTGGAATTG
TGAGC
